>Addgene plasmid #77924 | MAPK14 gRNA (BRDN0001148417) | addgene full sequence | sequence record 188664 | Addgene Assembled Sequence
CCCGGGTGCAAAGATGGATAAAGTTTTAAACAGAGAGGAATCTTTGCAGCTAATGGACCTTCTAGGTCTT
GAAAGGAGTGGGAATTGGCTCCGGTGCCCGTCAGTGGGCAGAGCGCACATCGCCCACAGTCCCCGAGAAG
TTGGGGGGAGGGGTCGGCAATTGATCCGGTGCCTAGAGAAGGTGGCGCGGGGTAAACTGGGAAAGTGATG
TCGTGTACTGGCTCCGCCTTTTTCCCGAGGGTGGGGGAGAACCGTATATAAGTGCAGTAGTCGCCGTGAA
CGTTCTTTTTCGCAACGGGTTTGCCGCCAGAACACAGGTAAGTGCCGTGTGTGGTTCCCGCGGGCCTGGC
CTCTTTACGGGTTATGGCCCTTGCGTGCCTTGAATTACTTCCACCTGGCTGCAGTACGTGATTCTTGATC
CCGAGCTTCGGGTTGGAAGTGGGTGGGAGAGTTCGAGGCCTTGCGCTTAAGGAGCCCCTTCGCCTCGTGC
TTGAGTTGAGGCCTGGCCTGGGCGCTGGGGCCGCCGCGTGCGAATCTGGTGGCACCTTCGCGCCTGTCTC
GCTGCTTTCGATAAGTCTCTAGCCATTTAAAATTTTTGATGACCTGCTGCGACGCTTTTTTTCTGGCAAG
ATAGTCTTGTAAATGCGGGCCAAGATCTGCACACTGGTATTTCGGTTTTTGGGGCCGCGGGCGGCGACGG
GGCCCGTGCGTCCCAGCGCACATGTTCGGCGAGGCGGGGCCTGCGAGCGCGGCCACCGAGAATCGGACGG
GGGTAGTCTCAAGCTGGCCGGCCTGCTCTGGTGCCTGGCCTCGCGCCGCCGTGTATCGCCCCGCCCTGGG
CGGCAAGGCTGGCCCGGTCGGCACCAGTTGCGTGAGCGGAAAGATGGCCGCTTCCCGGCCCTGCTGCAGG
GAGCTCAAAATGGAGGACGCGGCGCTCGGGAGAGCGGGCGGGTGAGTCACCCACACAAAGGAAAAGGGCC
TTTCCGTCCTCAGCCGTCGCTTCATGTGACTCCACGGAGTACCGGGCGCCGTCCAGGCACCTCGATTAGT
TCTCGAGCTTTTGGAGTACGTCGTCTTTAGGTTGGGGGGAGGGGTTTTATGCGATGGAGTTTCCCCACAC
TGAGTGGGTGGAGACTGAAGTTAGGCCAGCTTGGCACTTGATGTAATTCTCCTTGGAATTTGCCCTTTTT
GAGTTTGGATCTTGGTTCATTCTCAAGCCTCAGACAGTGGTTCAAAGTTTTTTTCTTCCATTTCAGGTGT
CGTGACGTACGGCCACCATGACCGAGTACAAGCCCACGGTGCGCCTCGCCACCCGCGACGACGTCCCCAG
GGCCGTACGCACCCTCGCCGCCGCGTTCGCCGACTACCCCGCCACGCGCCACACCGTCGATCCGGACCGC
CACATCGAGCGGGTCACCGAGCTGCAAGAACTCTTCCTCACGCGCGTCGGGCTCGACATCGGCAAGGTGT
GGGTCGCGGACGACGGCGCCGCCGTGGCGGTCTGGACCACGCCGGAGAGCGTCGAAGCGGGGGCGGTGTT
CGCCGAGATCGGCCCGCGCATGGCCGAGTTGAGCGGTTCCCGGCTGGCCGCGCAGCAACAGATGGAAGGC
CTCCTGGCGCCGCACCGGCCCAAGGAGCCCGCGTGGTTCCTGGCCACCGTCGGAGTCTCGCCCGACCACC
AGGGCAAGGGTCTGGGCAGCGCCGTCGTGCTCCCCGGAGTGGAGGCGGCCGAGCGCGCCGGGGTGCCCGC
CTTCCTGGAGACCTCCGCGCCCCGCAACCTCCCCTTCTACGAGCGGCTCGGCTTCACCGTCACCGCCGAC
GTCGAGGTGCCCGAAGGACCGCGCACCTGGTGCATGACCCGCAAGCCCGGTGCCTGAACGCGTTAAGTCG
ACAATCAACCTCTGGATTACAAAATTTGTGAAAGATTGACTGGTATTCTTAACTATGTTGCTCCTTTTAC
GCTATGTGGATACGCTGCTTTAATGCCTTTGTATCATGCTATTGCTTCCCGTATGGCTTTCATTTTCTCC
TCCTTGTATAAATCCTGGTTGCTGTCTCTTTATGAGGAGTTGTGGCCCGTTGTCAGGCAACGTGGCGTGG
TGTGCACTGTGTTTGCTGACGCAACCCCCACTGGTTGGGGCATTGCCACCACCTGTCAGCTCCTTTCCGG
GACTTTCGCTTTCCCCCTCCCTATTGCCACGGCGGAACTCATCGCCGCCTGCCTTGCCCGCTGCTGGACA
GGGGCTCGGCTGTTGGGCACTGACAATTCCGTGGTGTTGTCGGGGAAATCATCGTCCTTTCCTTGGCTGC
TCGCCTGTGTTGCCACCTGGATTCTGCGCGGGACGTCCTTCTGCTACGTCCCTTCGGCCCTCAATCCAGC
GGACCTTCCTTCCCGCGGCCTGCTGCCGGCTCTGCGGCCTCTTCCGCGTCTTCGCCTTCGCCCTCAGACG
AGTCGGATCTCCCTTTGGGCCGCCTCCCCGCGTCGACTTTAAGACCAATGACTTACAAGGCAGCTGTAGA
TCTTAGCCACTTTTTAAAAGAAAAGGGGGGACTGGAAGGGCTAATTCACTCCCAACGAAGACAAGATCTG
CTTTTTGCTTGTACTGGGTCTCTCTGGTTAGACCAGATCTGAGCCTGGGAGCTCTCTGGCTAACTAGGGA
ACCCACTGCTTAAGCCTCAATAAAGCTTGCCTTGAGTGCTTCAAGTAGTGTGTGCCCGTCTGTTGTGTGA
CTCTGGTAACTAGAGATCCCTCAGACCCTTTTAGTCAGTGTGGAAAATCTCTAGCAGTACGTATAGTAGT
TCATGTCATCTTATTATTCAGTATTTATAACTTGCAAAGAAATGAATATCAGAGAGTGAGAGGAACTTGT
TTATTGCAGCTTATAATGGTTACAAATAAAGCAATAGCATCACAAATTTCACAAATAAAGCATTTTTTTC
ACTGCATTCTAGTTGTGGTTTGTCCAAACTCATCAATGTATCTTATCATGTCTGGCTCTAGCTATCCCGC
CCCTAACTCCGCCCATCCCGCCCCTAACTCCGCCCAGTTCCGCCCATTCTCCGCCCCATGGCTGACTAAT
TTTTTTTATTTATGCAGAGGCCGAGGCCGCCTCGGCCTCTGAGCTATTCCAGAAGTAGTGAGGAGGCTTT
TTTGGAGGCCTAGGGACGTACCCAATTCGCCCTATAGTGAGTCGTATTACGCGCGCTCACTGGCCGTCGT
TTTACAACGTCGTGACTGGGAAAACCCTGGCGTTACCCAACTTAATCGCCTTGCAGCACATCCCCCTTTC
GCCAGCTGGCGTAATAGCGAAGAGGCCCGCACCGATCGCCCTTCCCAACAGTTGCGCAGCCTGAATGGCG
AATGGG
[124 nt withheld, positions 3367-3490]
C
[91 nt withheld, positions 3492-3582]
A
[49 nt withheld, positions 3584-3632]
CCTTTGACGTTGGAGTCCACGTTCTTT
[37 nt withheld, positions 3660-3696]
ACCCTATCTCGGTCTATTCTTTTGATTTATAAGGGATTTTGCCGATTTCGGCCTATTGGTTAAAAAATGA
GCTGATTTAACAAAAATTTAACGCGAATTTTAACAAAATATTAACGCTTACAATTTAGGTGGCACTTTTC
GGGGAAATGTGCGCGGAACCCCTATTTGTTTATTTTTCTAAATACATTCAAATATGTATCCGCTCATGAG
ACAATAACCCTGATAAATGCTTCAATAATATTGAAAAAGGAAGAGTATGAGTATTCAACATTTCCGTGTC
GCCCTTATTCCCTTTTTTGCGGCATTTTGCCTTCCTGTTTTTGCTCACCCAGAAACGCTGGTGAAAGTAA
AAGATGCTGAAGATCAGTTGGGTGCACGAGTGGGTTACATCGAACTGGATCTCAACAGCGGTAAGATCCT
TGAGAGTTTTCGCCCCGAAGAACGTTTTCCAATGATGAGCACTTTTAAAGTTCTGCTATGTGGCGCGGTA
TTATCCCGTATTGACGCCGGGCAAGAGCAACTCGGTCGCCGCATACACTATTCTCAGAATGACTTGGTTG
AGTACTCACCAGTCACAGAAAAGCATCTTACGGATGGCATGACAGTAAGAGAATTATGCAGTGCTGCCAT
AACCATGAGTGATAACACTGCGGCCAACTTACTTCTGACAACGATCGGAGGACCGAAGGAGCTAACCGCT
TTTTTGCACAACATGGGGGATCATGTAACTCGCCTTGATCGTTGGGAACCGGAGCTGAATGAAGCCATAC
CAAACGACGAGCGTGACACCACGATGCCTGTAGCAATGGCAACAACGTTGCGCAAACTATTAACTGGCGA
ACTACTTACTCTAGCTTCCCGGCAACAATTAATAGACTGGATGGAGGCGGATAAAGTTGCAGGACCACTT
CTGCGCTCGGCCCTTCCGGCTGGCTGGTTTATTGCTGATAAATCTGGAGCCGGTGAGCGTGGGTCTCGCG
GTATCATTGCAGCACTGGGGCCAGATGGTAAGCCCTCCCGTATCGTAGTTATCTACACGACGGGGAGTCA
GGCAACTATGGATGAACGAAATAGACAGATCGCTGAGATAGGTGCCTCACTGATTAAGCATTGGTAACTG
TCAGACCAAGTTTACTCATATATACTTTAGATTGATTTAAAACTTCATTTTTAATTTAAAAGGATCTAGG
TGAAGATCCTTTTTGATAATCTCATGACCAAAATCCCTTAACGTGAGTTTTCGTTCCACTGAGCGTCAGA
CCCCGTAGAAAAGATCAAAGGATCTTCTTGAGATCCTTTTTTTCTGCGCGTAATCTGCTGCTTGCAAACA
AAAAAACCACCGCTACCAGCGGTGGTTTGTTTGCCGGATCAAGAGCTACCAACTCTTTTTCCGAAGGTAA
CTGGCTTCAGCAGAGCGCAGATACCAAATACTGTTCTTCTAGTGTAGCCGTAGTTAGGCCACCACTTCAA
GAACTCTGTAGCACCGCCTACATACCTCGCTCTGCTAATCCTGTTACCAGTGGCTGCTGCCAGTGGCGAT
AAGTCGTGTCTTACCGGGTTGGACTCAAGACGATAGTTACCGGATAAGGCGCAGCGGTCGGGCTGAACGG
GGGGTTCGTGCACACAGCCCAGCTTGGAGCGAACGACCTACACCGAACTGAGATACCTACAGCGTGAGCT
ATGAGAAAGCGCCACGCTTCCCGAAGGGAGAAAGGCGGACAGGTATCCGGTAAGCGGCAGGGTCGGAACA
GGAGAGCGCACGAGGGAGCTTCCAGGGGGAAACGCCTGGTATCTTTATAGTCCTGTCGGGTTTCGCCACC
TCTGACTTGAGCGTCGATTTTTGTGATGCTCGTCAGGGGGGCGGAGCCTATGGAAAAACGCCAGCAACGC
GGCCTTTTTACGGTTCCTGGCCTTTTGCTGGCCTTTTGCTCACATGTTCTTTCCTGCGTTATCCCCTGAT
TCTGTGGATAACCGTATTACCGCCTTTGAGTGAGCTGATACCGCTCGCCGCAGCCGAACGACCGAGCGCA
GCGAGTCAGTGAGCGAGGAAGCGGAAGAGCGCCCAATACGCAAACCGCCTCTCCCCGCGCGTTGGCCGAT
TCATTAATGCAGCTGGCACGACAGGTTTCCCGACTGGAAAGCGGGCAGTGAGCGCAACGCAATTAATGTG
AGTTAGCTCACTCATTAGGCACCCCAGGCTTTACACTTTATGCTTCCGGCTCGTATGTTGTGTGGAATTG
TGAGCGGATAACAATTTCACACAGGAAACAGCTATGACCATGATTACGCCAAGCGCGCAATTAACCCTCA
CTAAAGGGAACAAAAGCTGGAGCTGCAAGCTTAATGTAGTCTTATGCAATACTCTTGTAGTCTTGCAACA
TGGTAACGATGAGTTAGCAACATGCCTTACAAGGAGAGAAAAAGCACCGTGCATGCCGATTGGTGGAAGT
AAGGTGGTACGATCGTGCCTTATTAGGAAGGCAACAGACGGGTCTGACATGGATTGGACGAACCACTGAA
TTGCCGCATTGCAGAGATATTGTATTTAAGTGCCTAGCTCGATACATAAACGGGTCTCTCTGGTTAGACC
AGATCTGAGCCTGGGAGCTCTCTGGCTAACTAGGGAACCCACTGCTTAAGCCTCAATAAAGCTTGCCTTG
AGTGCTTCAAGTAGTGTGTGCCCGTCTGTTGTGTGACTCTGGTAACTAGAGATCCCTCAGACCCTTTTAG
TCAGTGTGGAAAATCTCTAGCAGTGGCGCCCGAACAGGGACTTGAAAGCGAAAGGGAAACCAGAGGAGCT
CTCTCGACGCAGGACTCGGCTTGCTGAAGCGCGCACGGCAAGAGGCGAGGGGCGGCGACTGGTGAGTACG
CCAAAAATTTTGACTAGCGGAGGCTAGAAGGAGAGAGATGGGTGCGAGAGCGTCAGTATTAAGCGGGGGA
GAATTAGATCGCGATGGGAAAAAATTCGGTTAAGGCCAGGGGGAAAGAAAAAATATAAATTAAAACATAT
AGTATGGGCAAGCAGGGAGCTAGAACGATTCGCAGTTAATCCTGGCCTGTTAGAAACATCAGAAGGCTGT
AGACAAATACTGGGACAGCTACAACCATCCCTTCAGACAGGATCAGAAGAACTTAGATCATTATATAATA
CAGTAGCAACCCTCTATTGTGTGCATCAAAGGATAGAGATAAAAGACACCAAGGAAGCTTTAGACAAGAT
AGAGGAAGAGCAAAACAAAAGTAAGACCACCGCACAGCAAGCGGCCGCTGATCTTCAGACCTGGAGGAGG
AGATATGAGGGACAATTGGAGAAGTGAATTATATAAATATAAAGTAGTAAAAATTGAACCATTAGGAGTA
GCACCCACCAAGGCAAAGAGAAGAGTGGTGCAGAGAGAAAAAAGAGCAGTGGGAATAGGAGCTTTGTTCC
TTGGGTTCTTGGGAGCAGCAGGAAGCACTATGGGCGCAGCGTCAATGACGCTGACGGTACAGGCCAGACA
ATTATTGTCTGGTATAGTGCAGCAGCAGAACAATTTGCTGAGGGCTATTGAGGCGCAACAGCATCTGTTG
CAACTCACAGTCTGGGGCATCAAGCAGCTCCAGGCAAGAATCCTGGCTGTGGAAAGATACCTAAAGGATC
AACAGCTCCTGGGGATTTGGGGTTGCTCTGGAAAACTCATTTGCACCACTGCTGTGCCTTGGAATGCTAG
TTGGAGTAATAAATCTCTGGAACAGATTTGGAATCACACGACCTGGATGGAGTGGGACAGAGAAATTAAC
AATTACACAAGCTTAATACACTCCTTAATTGAAGAATCGCAAAACCAGCAAGAAAAGAATGAACAAGAAT
TATTGGAATTAGATAAATGGGCAAGTTTGTGGAATTGGTTTAACATAACAAATTGGCTGTGGTATATAAA
ATTATTCATAATGATAGTAGGAGGCTTGGTAGGTTTAAGAATAGTTTTTGCTGTACTTTCTATAGTGAAT
AGAGTTAGGCAGGGATATTCACCATTATCGTTTCAGACCCACCTCCCAACCCCGAGGGGACCCAGAGAGG
GCCTATTTCCCATGATTCCTTCATATTTGCATATACGATACAAGGCTGTTAGAGAGATAATTAGAATTAA
TTTGACTGTAAACACAAAGATATTAGTACAAAATACGTGACGTAGAAAGTAATAATTTCTTGGGTAGTTT
GCAGTTTTAAAATTATGTTTTAAAATGGACTATCATATGCTTACCGTAACTTGAAAGTATTTCGATTTCT
TGGCTTTATATATCTTGTGGAAAGGACGAAACACCGTGATGAAATGACAGGCTACGGTTTTAGAGCTAGA
AATAGCAAGTTAAAATAAGGCTAGTCCGTTATCAACTTGAAAAAGTGGCACCGAGTCGGTGCTTTTTTAA
GCTTGGCGTAACTAGATCTTGAGACAAATGGCAGTATTCATCCACAATTTTAAAAGAAAAGGGGGGATTG
GGGGGTACAGTGCAGGGGAAAGAATAGTAGACATAATAGCAACAGACATACAAACTAAAGAATTACAAAA
ACAAATTACAAAAATTCAAAATTTTCGGGTTTATTACAGGGACAGCAGAGATCCACTTTGGCGCCGGCTC
GAGGGGG
Features (pLannotate 1.2.2; 29 found; start..end, strand, type, name):
     14..80      +  CDS            small t antigen (fragment): SV40 (simian virus 40) small t antigen
    106..317     +  promoter       EF-1α core promoter: core promoter for human elongation factor EF-1α
    318..1256    +  intron         EF-1α intron A: intron upstream of the start codon of human EF-1α
   1278..1877    +  CDS            PuroR (fragment): puromycin N-acetyltransferase; pac from Streptomyces; confers resistance to puromycin
   1893..2481    +  misc_feature   WPRE: woodchuck hepatitis virus posttranscriptional regulatory element
   2532..2551    +  misc_feature   cPPT/CTS (fragment): central polypurine tract and central termination sequence of HIV-1
   2553..2786    +  LTR            3' LTR (ΔU3): self-inactivating 3' long terminal repeat (LTR) from HIV-1
   2864..2985    +  polyA_signal   SV40 poly(A) signal: SV40 polyadenylation signal
   3025..3160    +  rep_origin     SV40 ori: SV40 origin of replication
   3181..3199    -  promoter       T7 promoter: promoter for bacteriophage T7 RNA polymerase
   3207..3362    +  CDS            lacZα (fragment): LacZα fragment of β-galactosidase; lacZ fragment
   3367..3795    +  rep_origin     f1 ori (sequence partly withheld): f1 bacteriophage origin of replication; arrow indicates direction of (+) strand synthesis
   3848..3952    +  promoter       AmpR promoter: bla
   3953..4813    +  CDS            AmpR: β-lactamase; bla; confers resistance to ampicillin, carbenicillin, and related antibiotics
   4984..5572    +  rep_origin     ori: high-copy-number ColE1/pMB1/pBR322/pUC origin of replication
   5755..5847    +  CDS            lacI (fragment): lac repressor; lacI; The lac repressor binds to the lac operator to inhibit transcription in E. coli. This inhibition can be relieved by adding lactose or isopropyl-β-D-thiogalactopyranoside (IPTG).
   5860..5881    +  protein_bind   CAP binding site: CAP binding activates transcription in the presence of cAMP. E. coli catabolite activator protein
   5896..5926    +  promoter       lac promoter: promoter for the E. coli lac operon
   5934..5950    +  protein_bind   lac operator: The lac repressor binds to the lac operator to inhibit transcription in E. coli. This inhibition can be relieved by adding lactose or isopropyl-β-D-thiogalactopyranoside (IPTG). lac repressor encoded by lacI
   5995..6013    +  promoter       T3 promoter: promoter for bacteriophage T3 RNA polymerase
   6041..6267    +  promoter       RSV promoter: Rous sarcoma virus enhancer/promoter
   6268..6448    +  LTR            5' LTR (truncated): truncated 5' long terminal repeat (LTR) from HIV-1
   6495..6620    +  misc_feature   HIV-1 Ψ: packaging signal of human immunodeficiency virus type 1
   6604..6967    +  CDS            HIV-1 gag (fragment): gag protein from human immunodeficiency virus 1; gag
   7113..7346    +  misc_feature   RRE: The Rev response element (RRE) of HIV-1 allows for Rev-dependent mRNA export from the nucleus to the cytoplasm.
   7723..7749    +  CDS            Rev (fragment): human immunodeficiency virus 1 (HIV-1) Rev protein; rev; enhances nuclear export of unspliced and incompletely spliced viral mRNAs
   7753..7993    +  promoter       U6 promoter: RNA polymerase III promoter for human U6 snRNA
   8023..8098    +  misc_RNA       gRNA scaffold: guide RNA scaffold for the Streptococcus pyogenes CRISPR/Cas9 system
   8154..8271    +  misc_feature   cPPT/CTS: central polypurine tract and central termination sequence of HIV-1
