[The description below was written by a language model from this plasmid's Addgene catalogue record and pLannotate feature annotations shown in this document.]
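Description:
MAPK14 gRNA (BRDN0001148417) is a third-generation lentiviral guide RNA plasmid built on the lentiGuide-Puro backbone, designed to direct Streptococcus pyogenes Cas9 to the human MAPK14 gene (p38α). It is propagated in E. coli as a high-copy plasmid through a ColE1/pUC-type origin with ampicillin selection from the β-lactamase gene. The backbone also carries an f1 origin, an SV40 origin and poly(A) signal, and remnants of lac and phage promoter sequences that play no part in its lentiviral function.

The transfer cassette is framed by an RSV promoter-driven truncated HIV-1 5' LTR and a self-inactivating ΔU3 3' LTR. This arrangement makes genomic RNA production Tat-independent and leaves the integrated provirus without LTR promoter activity. Between the LTRs lie the Ψ packaging signal with a partial gag region, the Rev response element for nuclear export of the viral RNA, and a cPPT/CTS element that aids nuclear import. The payload consists of two expression units. A human U6 RNA polymerase III promoter transcribes the MAPK14-specific spacer fused to the Cas9 gRNA scaffold, and an EF-1α promoter with its first intron drives puromycin N-acetyltransferase for selection of transduced mammalian cells. A WPRE follows this marker to enhance transcript expression.

The plasmid does not encode Cas9, so it is meant for use with a separate Cas9 lentivector or in cells that already express Cas9. The guide was designed against several MAPK14 transcript variants and is an individual clone from a human kinome gRNA collection associated with work on optimised sgRNA design. It is typically used for knockout of MAPK14 in human cells.
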