Addgene plasmid #77924: MAPK14 gRNA (BRDN0001148417)
Purpose: 3rd generation lentiviral gRNA plasmid targeting human MAPK14
Depositing lab: John Doench & David Root. Depositing organization: Broad Institute. Publication: Optimized sgRNA design to maximize activity and minimize off-target effects of CRISPR-Cas9. Doench JG, Fusi N, Sullender M, Hegde M, Vaimberg EW, Donovan KF, Smith I, Tothova Z, Wilen C, Orchard R, Virgin HW, Listgarten J, Root DE. Nat Biotechnol. 2016 Jan 18. doi: 10.1038/nbt.3437. PubMed 26780180.
Backbone
  Vector backbone: lentiGuide-Puro
  Backbone manufacturer: Zhang Lab (Addgene plasmid # 52963)
  Vector type: Mammalian Expression, Lentiviral, CRISPR
  Selectable markers: Puromycin
Growth in bacteria
  Bacterial resistance: Ampicillin, 100 μg/mL
  Growth temperature: 37°C
  Growth strain: DH5alpha
  Copy number: High Copy
Gene/Insert
  Gene/Insert name: MAPK14 (alt names: MAPK14; NM_001315.2)
  gRNA/shRNA sequence: TGATGAAATGACAGGCTACG
  Species: H. sapiens (human)
  Entrez Gene: MAPK14 (a.k.a. CSBP, CSBP1, CSBP2, CSPB1, EXIP, Mxi2, PRKM14, PRKM15, RK, SAPK2A, p38, p38ALPHA)
  Promoter: hU6
  Cloning method: Unknown
  Sequencing primers: 5′ U6-F; 3′ pS2-R
Terms and licenses: Academic/Nonprofit Terms; Industry Terms: Not Available to Industry
Depositor comments: The gRNA was designed to target the following Genbank reference sequence(s): NM_001315.2,NM_139012.2,NM_139013.2,NM_139014.2. Note that this plasmid does NOT contain Cas9. It should be used in conjunction with lentiCas9-Blast (Addgene #52962) or otherwise with cell lines already expressing Cas9. Browse the full kinome gRNA library at http://www.addgene.org/pooled-library/broadgpp-human-kinome/ or visit http://www.broadinstitute.org/rnai/public/ for detailed protocols and information.
How to cite: MAPK14 gRNA (BRDN0001148417) was a gift from John Doench & David Root (Addgene plasmid # 77924 ; http://n2t.net/addgene:77924 ; RRID:Addgene_77924)
