>Addgene plasmid #77924 | MAPK14 gRNA (BRDN0001148417) | depositor partial sequence | sequence record 145384 | Target Sequence
TGATGAAATGACAGGCTACG
