>Addgene plasmid #77924 | MAPK14 gRNA (BRDN0001148417) | addgene partial sequence | sequence record 188663 | hU6-F
AAATACGTGACGTAGAAAGTAATAATTTCTTGGGTAGTTTGCAGTTTTAAAATTATGTTTTAAAATGGAC
TATCATATGCTTACCGTAACTTGAAAGTATTTCGATTTCTTGGCTTTATATATCTTGTGGAAAGGACGAA
ACACCGTGATGAAATGACAGGCTACGGTTTTAGAGCTAGAAATAGCAAGTTAAAATAAGGCTAGTCCGTT
ATCAACTTGAAAAAGTGGCACCGAGTCGGTGCTTTTTTAAGCTTGGCGTAACTAGATCTTGAGACAAATG
GCAGTATTCATCCACAATTTTAAAAGAAAAGGGGGGATTGGGGGGTACAGTGCAGGGGAAAGAATAGTAG
ACATAATAGCAACAGACATACAAACTAAAGAATTACAAAAACAAATTACAAAAATTCAAAATTTTCGGGT
TTATTACAGGGACAGCAGAGATCCACTTTGGCGCCGGCTCGAGGGGGCCCGGGTGCAAAGATGGATAAAG
TTTTAAACAGAGAGGAATCTTTGCAGCTAATGGACCTTCTAGGTCTTGAAAGGAGTGGGAATTGGCTCCG
GTGCCCGTCA
